Addgene plasmid #108792: pBW1358_pCAG-PV1-FKBP-L1-PhiC31-397C-NLS-BGHpA
Purpose: Expresses aa397 to C-terminus of PhiC31 integrase fused to FKBP CID
Depositing lab: Wilson Wong. Depositing organization: Boston University Main Campus. Publication: High-performance chemical- and light-inducible recombinases in mammalian cells and mice. Weinberg BH, Cho JH, Agarwal Y, Pham NTH, Caraballo LD, Walkosz M, Ortega C, Trexler M, Tague N, Law B, Benman WKJ, Letendre J, Beal J, Wong WW. Nat Commun. 2019 Oct 24;10(1):4845. doi: 10.1038/s41467-019-12800-7. PubMed 31649244.
Backbone
  Vector backbone: pCAGGS
  Vector type: Mammalian Expression, Cre/Lox, Synthetic Biology
Growth in bacteria
  Bacterial resistance: Ampicillin, 100 μg/mL
  Growth temperature: 37°C
  Growth strain: NEB Stable
  Copy number: High Copy
Gene/Insert
  Gene/Insert name: PhiC31 integrase fragment aa397 to C-terminus
  Species: Synthetic
  Promoter: pCAG
  Tag / fusion protein: FKBP (N terminal on insert); NLS (C terminal on insert)
  Cloning method: Restriction Enzyme; 5′ cloning site KpnI (not destroyed); 3′ cloning site EcoRI (not destroyed)
Terms and licenses: Academic/Nonprofit Terms; Industry Terms: Not Available to Industry
Depositor comments: Please visit https://www.biorxiv.org/content/10.1101/747121v1 for bioRxiv preprint.
How to cite: pBW1358_pCAG-PV1-FKBP-L1-PhiC31-397C-NLS-BGHpA was a gift from Wilson Wong (Addgene plasmid # 108792 ; http://n2t.net/addgene:108792 ; RRID:Addgene_108792)
