[The description below was written by a language model from this plasmid's Addgene catalogue record and pLannotate feature annotations shown in this document.]
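Description:
pBW1358_pCAG-PV1-FKBP-L1-PhiC31-397C-NLS-BGHpA is a 6,262-nt mammalian expression plasmid built on the pCAGGS backbone. It encodes one half of a split, chemically inducible PhiC31 integrase. It is propagated in E. coli as a high-copy plasmid through a ColE1/pUC-type origin, with ampicillin selection from the β-lactamase gene. The backbone also retains lac promoter/operator remnants, an SV40 origin with an SV40 poly(A) signal, and residual rabbit β-globin sequence and poly(A) signal downstream of the insert, all inherited from pCAGGS.

Expression is driven by the CAG promoter, annotated here as the CMV immediate-early enhancer, the chicken β-actin promoter and the chimeric β-actin/β-globin intron, which together give strong constitutive transcription in mammalian cells. The open reading frame, cloned between KpnI and EcoRI, places an FKBP dimerization domain at the N terminus. According to the name, a linker (L1) joins it to the PhiC31 fragment spanning residue 397 to the C terminus, followed by a C-terminal nuclear localization signal. A bovine growth hormone poly(A) signal terminates the transcript. The automated annotation matches the FKBP segment to DmrB, the F36V variant of FKBP12, whereas the catalogue describes it only as FKBP, so the exact variant is not settled by the record. The integrase fragment and NLS were not annotated but fall in the gap between the FKBP feature and the bGH signal. The meaning of "PV1" in the name is not stated.

The fragment is presumably inactive alone and is meant to be co-expressed with a complementary N-terminal PhiC31 fragment fused to a partner dimerization domain, which the record does not name. A small-molecule dimerizer would then bring the halves together and reconstitute recombinase activity, allowing drug-gated control of recombination in synthetic gene circuits in mammalian cells.
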