Features (pLannotate 1.2.2; 19 found; start..end, strand, type, name):
     46..62      -  protein_bind   lac operator: The lac repressor binds to the lac operator to inhibit transcription in E. coli. This inhibition can be relieved by adding lactose or isopropyl-β-D-thiogalactopyranoside (IPTG). lac repressor encoded by lacI
     70..100     -  promoter       lac promoter: promoter for the E. coli lac operon
    115..136     -  protein_bind   CAP binding site: CAP binding activates transcription in the presence of cAMP. E. coli catabolite activator protein
    149..188     -  CDS            lacI (fragment): lac repressor; lacI; The lac repressor binds to the lac operator to inhibit transcription in E. coli. This inhibition can be relieved by adding lactose or isopropyl-β-D-thiogalactopyranoside (IPTG).
    195..217     +  promoter       SV40 promoter (fragment): SV40 enhancer and early promoter
    221..355     +  rep_origin     SV40 ori: SV40 origin of replication
    375..509     +  polyA_signal   SV40 poly(A) signal: SV40 polyadenylation signal
    511..565     -  CDS            lacI (fragment): lac repressor; lacI; The lac repressor binds to the lac operator to inhibit transcription in E. coli. This inhibition can be relieved by adding lactose or isopropyl-β-D-thiogalactopyranoside (IPTG).
    748..1336    -  rep_origin     ori: high-copy-number ColE1/pMB1/pBR322/pUC origin of replication
   1507..2367    -  CDS            AmpR: β-lactamase; bla; confers resistance to ampicillin, carbenicillin, and related antibiotics
   2368..2472    -  promoter       AmpR promoter: bla
   2503..2882    +  enhancer       CMV enhancer: human cytomegalovirus immediate early enhancer
   2884..3159    +  promoter       chicken β-actin promoter: No description available
   3160..4175    +  intron         chimeric intron: chimera between introns from chicken β-actin and rabbit β-globin
   4319..4639    +  CDS            DmrB: F36V mutant of FK506-binding protein FKBP12 binds synthetic ligands that do not bind wild-type FKBP
   5339..5563    +  polyA_signal   bGH poly(A) signal: bovine growth hormone polyadenylation signal
   5567..5588    +  promoter       SV40 promoter (fragment): SV40 enhancer and early promoter
   5726..5797    +  CDS            HBB (fragment): HBB_PONPY - Experimental evidence at transcript level: Swiss-Prot protein existence level 2. Involved in oxygen transport from the lung to the various peripheral tissues. From Pongo pygmaeus (Bornean orangutan).
   5868..5923    +  polyA_signal   β-globin poly(A) signal: rabbit β-globin polyadenylation signal (Gil and Proudfoot, 1987)
>Addgene plasmid #108792 | pBW1358_pCAG-PV1-FKBP-L1-PhiC31-397C-NLS-BGHpA | depositor full sequence | sequence record 205073 | Full Sequence
CCCAAGCTTGGCGTAATCATGGTCATAGCTGTTTCCTGTGTGAAATTGTTATCCGCTCACAATTCCACAC
AACATACGAGCCGGAAGCATAAAGTGTAAAGCCTGGGGTGCCTAATGAGTGAGCTAACTCACATTAATTG
CGTTGCGCTCACTGCCCGCTTTCCAGTCGGGAAACCTGTCGTGCCAGCGGATCCGCATCTCAATTAGTCA
GCAACCATAGTCCCGCCCCTAACTCCGCCCAGTTCCGCCCATTCTCCGCCCCATGGCTGACTAATTTTTT
TTATTTATGCAGAGGCCGAGGCCGCCTCGGCCTCTGAGCTATTCCAGAAGTAGTGAGGAGGCTTTTTTGG
AGGCCTAGGCTTTTGCAAAAAGCTAACTTGTTTATTGCAGCTTATAATGGTTACAAATAAAGCAATAGCA
TCACAAATTTCACAAATAAAGCATTTTTTTCACTGCATTCTAGTTGTGGTTTGTCCAAACTCATCAATGT
ATCTTATCATGTCTGGATCCGCTGCATTAATGAATCGGCCAACGCGCGGGGAGAGGCGGTTTGCGTATTG
GGCGCTCTTCCGCTTCCTCGCTCACTGACTCGCTGCGCTCGGTCGTTCGGCTGCGGCGAGCGGTATCAGC
TCACTCAAAGGCGGTAATACGGTTATCCACAGAATCAGGGGATAACGCAGGAAAGAACATGTGAGCAAAA
GGCCAGCAAAAGGCCAGGAACCGTAAAAAGGCCGCGTTGCTGGCGTTTTTCCATAGGCTCCGCCCCCCTG
ACGAGCATCACAAAAATCGACGCTCAAGTCAGAGGTGGCGAAACCCGACAGGACTATAAAGATACCAGGC
GTTTCCCCCTGGAAGCTCCCTCGTGCGCTCTCCTGTTCCGACCCTGCCGCTTACCGGATACCTGTCCGCC
TTTCTCCCTTCGGGAAGCGTGGCGCTTTCTCATAGCTCACGCTGTAGGTATCTCAGTTCGGTGTAGGTCG
TTCGCTCCAAGCTGGGCTGTGTGCACGAACCCCCCGTTCAGCCCGACCGCTGCGCCTTATCCGGTAACTA
TCGTCTTGAGTCCAACCCGGTAAGACACGACTTATCGCCACTGGCAGCAGCCACTGGTAACAGGATTAGC
AGAGCGAGGTATGTAGGCGGTGCTACAGAGTTCTTGAAGTGGTGGCCTAACTACGGCTACACTAGAAGAA
CAGTATTTGGTATCTGCGCTCTGCTGAAGCCAGTTACCTTCGGAAAAAGAGTTGGTAGCTCTTGATCCGG
CAAACAAACCACCGCTGGTAGCGGTGGTTTTTTTGTTTGCAAGCAGCAGATTACGCGCAGAAAAAAAGGA
TCTCAAGAAGATCCTTTGATCTTTTCTACGGGGTCTGACGCTCAGTGGAACGAAAACTCACGTTAAGGGA
TTTTGGTCATGAGATTATCAAAAAGGATCTTCACCTAGATCCTTTTAAATTAAAAATGAAGTTTTAAATC
AATCTAAAGTATATATGAGTAAACTTGGTCTGACAGTTACCAATGCTTAATCAGTGAGGCACCTATCTCA
GCGATCTGTCTATTTCGTTCATCCATAGTTGCCTGACTCCCCGTCGTGTAGATAACTACGATACGGGAGG
GCTTACCATCTGGCCCCAGTGCTGCAATGATACCGCGAGACCCACGCTCACCGGCTCCAGATTTATCAGC
AATAAACCAGCCAGCCGGAAGGGCCGAGCGCAGAAGTGGTCCTGCAACTTTATCCGCCTCCATCCAGTCT
ATTAATTGTTGCCGGGAAGCTAGAGTAAGTAGTTCGCCAGTTAATAGTTTGCGCAACGTTGTTGCCATTG
CTACAGGCATCGTGGTGTCACGCTCGTCGTTTGGTATGGCTTCATTCAGCTCCGGTTCCCAACGATCAAG
GCGAGTTACATGATCCCCCATGTTGTGCAAAAAAGCGGTTAGCTCCTTCGGTCCTCCGATCGTTGTCAGA
AGTAAGTTGGCCGCAGTGTTATCACTCATGGTTATGGCAGCACTGCATAATTCTCTTACTGTCATGCCAT
CCGTAAGATGCTTTTCTGTGACTGGTGAGTACTCAACCAAGTCATTCTGAGAATAGTGTATGCGGCGACC
GAGTTGCTCTTGCCCGGCGTCAATACGGGATAATACCGCGCCACATAGCAGAACTTTAAAAGTGCTCATC
ATTGGAAAACGTTCTTCGGGGCGAAAACTCTCAAGGATCTTACCGCTGTTGAGATCCAGTTCGATGTAAC
CCACTCGTGCACCCAACTGATCTTCAGCATCTTTTACTTTCACCAGCGTTTCTGGGTGAGCAAAAACAGG
AAGGCAAAATGCCGCAAAAAAGGGAATAAGGGCGACACGGAAATGTTGAATACTCATACTCTTCCTTTTT
CAATATTATTGAAGCATTTATCAGGGTTATTGTCTCATGAGCGGATACATATTTGAATGTATTTAGAAAA
ATAAACAAATAGGGGTTCCGCGCACATTTCCCCGAAAAGTGCCACCTGGGTCGACATTGATTATTGACTA
GTTATTAATAGTAATCAATTACGGGGTCATTAGTTCATAGCCCATATATGGAGTTCCGCGTTACATAACT
TACGGTAAATGGCCCGCCTGGCTGACCGCCCAACGACCCCCGCCCATTGACGTCAATAATGACGTATGTT
CCCATAGTAACGCCAATAGGGACTTTCCATTGACGTCAATGGGTGGAGTATTTACGGTAAACTGCCCACT
TGGCAGTACATCAAGTGTATCATATGCCAAGTACGCCCCCTATTGACGTCAATGACGGTAAATGGCCCGC
CTGGCATTATGCCCAGTACATGACCTTATGGGACTTTCCTACTTGGCAGTACATCTACGTATTAGTCATC
GCTATTACCATGGTCGAGGTGAGCCCCACGTTCTGCTTCACTCTCCCCATCTCCCCCCCCTCCCCACCCC
CAATTTTGTATTTATTTATTTTTTAATTATTTTGTGCAGCGATGGGGGCGGGGGGGGGGGGGGCGCGCGC
CAGGCGGGGCGGGGCGGGGCGAGGGGCGGGGCGGGGCGAGGCGGAAAGGTGCGGCGGCAGCCAATCAGAG
CGGCGCGCTCCGAAAGTTTCCTTTTATGGCGAGGCGGCGGCGGCGGCGGCCCTATAAAAAGCGAAGCGCG
CGGCGGGCGGGAGTCGCTGCGTTGCCTTCGCCCCGTGCCCCGCTCCGCGCCGCCTCGCGCCGCCCGCCCC
GGCTCTGACTGACCGCGTTACTCCCACAGGTGAGCGGGCGGGACGGCCCTTCTCCTCCGGGCTGTAATTA
GCGCTTGGTTTAATGACGGCTCGTTTCTTTTCTGTGGCTGCGTGAAAGCCTTAAAGGGCTCCGGGAGGGC
CCTTTGTGCGGGGGGGAGCGGCTCGGGGGGTGCGTGCGTGTGTGTGTGCGTGGGGAGCGCCGCGTGCGGC
TCCGCGCTGCCCGGCGGCTGTGAGCGCTGCGGGCGCGGCGCGGGGCTTTGTGCGCTCCGCAGTGTGCGCG
AGGGGAGCGCGGCCGGGGGCGGTGCCCCGCGGTGCGGGGGGGGCTGCGAGGGGAACAAAGGCTGCGTGCG
GGGTGTGTGCGTGGGGGGGTGAGCAGGGGGTGTGGGCGCGGCGGTCGGGCTGTAACCCCCCCCTGCACCC
CCCTCCCCGAGTTGCTGAGCACGGCCCGGCTTCGGGTGCGGGGCTCCGTACGGGGCGTGGCGCGGGGCTC
GCCGTGCCGGGCGGGGGGTGGCGGCAGGTGGGGGTGCCGGGCGGGGCGGGGCCGCCTCGGGCCGGGGAGG
GCTCGGGGGAGGGGCGCGGCGGCCCCCGGAGCGCCGGCGGCTGTCGAGGCGCGGCGAGCCGCAGCCATTG
CCTTTTATGGTAATCGTGCGAGAGGGCGCAGGGACTTCCTTTGTCCCAAATCTGTGCGGAGCCGAAATCT
GGGAGGCGCCGCCGCACCCCCTCTAGCGGGCGCGGGGCGAAGCGGTGCGGCGCCGGCAGGAAGGAAATGG
GCGGGGAGGGCCTTCGTGCGTCGCCGCGCCGCCGTCCCCTTCTCCCTCTCCAGCCTCGGGGCTGTCCGCG
GGGGGACGGCTGCCTTCGGGGGGGACGGGGCAGGGCGGGGTTCGGCTTCTGGCGTGTGACCGGCGGCTCT
AGAGCCTCTGCTAACCATGTTCATGCCTTCTTCTTTTTCCTACAGCTCCTGGGCAACGTGCTGGTTATTG
TGCTGTCTCATCATTTTGGCAAAGAATTGATTAATTCGAGCGAAGGCGCGCCCATTACTCGCATCCATTC
TCAGGCTGTCTCGTCTCGTCTCGCACGCGTGCCGCCACCATGTCTAGAGGAGTGCAGGTGGAAACCATCT
CCCCAGGAGACGGGCGCACCTTCCCCAAGCGCGGCCAGACCTGCGTGGTGCACTACACCGGGATGCTTGA
AGATGGAAAGAAATTTGATTCCTCCCGGGACAGAAACAAGCCCTTTAAGTTTATGCTAGGCAAGCAGGAG
GTGATCCGAGGCTGGGAAGAAGGGGTTGCCCAGATGAGTGTGGGTCAGAGAGCCAAACTGACTATATCTC
CAGATTATGCCTATGGTGCCACTGGGCACCCAGGCATCATCCCACCACATGCCACTCTCGTCTTCGATGT
GGAGCTTCTAAAACTGGAATCCGGAGGGTCTGGCTCCGGATCAAGTGGTGGCAGCGGTACCGCCCCTGGC
CAGCACGAGGGCACCTGTAATGTGAGCATGGCCGCCCTGGACAAGTTCGTGGCCGAGCGGATCTTCAACA
AGATCCGGCACGCCGAGGGCGACGAGGAGACCCTGGCCCTGCTGTGGGAGGCCGCCAGAAGATTCGGCAA
GCTGACCGAGGCCCCCGAGAAGAGCGGCGAGAGGGCCAACCTGGTGGCCGAGAGAGCCGACGCCCTGAAC
GCCCTGGAGGAGCTGTACGAGGACAGAGCCGCCGGAGCCTATGACGGCCCTGTGGGCAGGAAGCACTTCA
GAAAGCAGCAGGCCGCCCTGACCCTGAGACAGCAGGGCGCCGAGGAAAGACTGGCCGAGCTGGAGGCCGC
CGAGGCCCCTAAGCTGCCCCTGGATCAGTGGTTCCCCGAGGATGCCGACGCCGACCCCACCGGCCCCAAG
TCCTGGTGGGGCAGAGCCAGCGTGGACGACAAGAGGGTGTTCGTGGGCCTGTTCGTGGATAAGATCGTGG
TGACCAAGAGCACCACCGGCAGGGGCCAGGGCACCCCCATCGAGAAGAGAGCCAGCATCACCTGGGCCAA
GCCTCCCACCGACGACGACGAGGATGACGCCCAGGACGGCACCGAGGACGTGGCCGCCCCCAAGAAAAAG
CGGAAGGTGTGAGAATTCCTGTGCCTTCTAGTTGCCAGCCATCTGTTGTTTGCCCCTCCCCCGTGCCTTC
CTTGACCCTGGAAGGTGCCACTCCCACTGTCCTTTCCTAATAAAATGAGGAAATTGCATCGCATTGTCTG
AGTAGGTGTCATTCTATTCTGGGGGGTGGGGTGGGGCAGGACAGCAAGGGGGAGGATTGGGAAGACAATA
GCAGGCATGCTGGGGATGCGGTGGGCTCTATGGCTTCTGAGGCGGAAAGAACCAGCTGGGGCTCTAGGGG
GTATCCCCACGCGCCCTGTAGCGTGTACCGCTGGGAGTTCGTAGACGGAAACAAACGCAGAATCCAAGCG
CGGCCGCCCAGGATACATAGATTACCACAACTCCGAGCCCTTCCACCGCTAGCGCACTCCTCAGGTGCAG
GCTGCCTATCAGAAGGTGGTGGCTGGTGTGGCCAATGCCCTGGCTCACAAATACCACTGAGATCTTTTTC
CCTCTGCCAAAAATTATGGGGACATCATGAAGCCCCTTGAGCATCTGACTTCTGGCTAATAAAGGAAATT
TATTTTCATTGCAATAGTGTGTTGGAATTTTTTGTGTCTCTCACTCGGAAGGACATATGGGAGGGCAAAT
CATTTAAAACATCAGAATGAGTATTTGGTTTAGAGTTTGGCAACATATGCCCATATGCTGGCTGCCATGA
ACAAAGGTTGGCTATAAAGAGGTCATCAGTATATGAAACAGCCCCCTGCTGTCCATTCCTTATTCCATAG
AAAAGCCTTGACTTGAGGTTAGATTTTTTTTATATTTTGTTTTGTGTTATTTTTTTCTTTAACATCCCTA
AAATTTTCCTTACATGTTTTACTAGCCAGATTTTTCCTCCTCTCCTGACTACTCCCAGTCATAGCTGTCC
CTCTTCTCTTATGGAGATCCCTCGACCTGCAG
