>Addgene plasmid #108792 | pBW1358_pCAG-PV1-FKBP-L1-PhiC31-397C-NLS-BGHpA | addgene partial sequence | sequence record 217376 | Addgene Partial NGS Result
TGCACCCCCCTCCCCGAGTTGCTGAGCACGGCCCGGCTTCGGGTGCGGGGCTCCGTACGGGGCGTGGCGC
GGGGCTCGCCGTGCCGGGCGGGGGGTGGCGGCAGGTGGGGGTGCCGGGCGGGGCGGGGCCGCCTCGGGCC
GGGGAGGGCTCGGGGGAGGGGCGCGGCGGCCCCCGGAGCGCCGGCGGCTGTCGAGGCGCGGCGAGCCGCA
GCCATTGCCTTTTATGGTAATCGTGCGAGAGGGCGCAGGGACTTCCTTTGTCCCAAATCTGTGCGGAGCC
GAAATCTGGGAGGCGCCGCCGCACCCCCTCTAGCGGGCGCGGGGCGAAGCGGTGCGGCGCCGGCAGGAAG
GAAATGGGCGGGGAGGGCCTTCGTGCGTCGCCGCGCCGCCGTCCCCTTCTCCCTCTCCAGCCTCGGGGCT
GTCCGCGGGGGGACGGCTGCCTTCGGGGGGGACGGGGCAGGGCGGGGTTCGGCTTCTGGCGTGTGACCGG
CGGCTCTAGAGCCTCTGCTAACCATGTTCATGCCTTCTTCTTTTTCCTACAGCTCCTGGGCAACGTGCTG
GTTATTGTGCTGTCTCATCATTTTGGCAAAGAATTGATTAATTCGAGCGAAGGCGCGCCCATTACTCGCA
TCCATTCTCAGGCTGTCTCGTCTCGTCTCGCACGCGTGCCGCCACCATGTCTAGAGGAGTGCAGGTGGAA
ACCATCTCCCCAGGAGACGGGCGCACCTTCCCCAAGCGCGGCCAGACCTGCGTGGTGCACTACACCGGGA
TGCTTGAAGATGGAAAGAAATTTGATTCCTCCCGGGACAGAAACAAGCCCTTTAAGTTTATGCTAGGCAA
GCAGGAGGTGATCCGAGGCTGGGAAGAAGGGGTTGCCCAGATGAGTGTGGGTCAGAGAGCCAAACTGACT
ATATCTCCAGATTATGCCTATGGTGCCACTGGGCACCCAGGCATCATCCCACCACATGCCACTCTCGTCT
TCGATGTGGAGCTTCTAAAACTGGAATCCGGAGGGTCTGGCTCCGGATCAAGTGGTGGCAGCGGTACCGC
CCCTGGCCAGCACGAGGGCACCTGTAATGTGAGCATGGCCGCCCTGGACAAGTTCGTGGCCGAGCGGATC
TTCAACAAGATCCGGCACGCCGAGGGCGACGAGGAGACCCTGGCCCTGCTGTGGGAGGCCGCCAGAAGAT
TCGGCAAGCTGACCGAGGCCCCCGAGAAGAGCGGCGAGAGGGCCAACCTGGTGGCCGAGAGAGCCGACGC
CCTGAACGCCCTGGAGGAGCTGTACGAGGACAGAGCCGCCGGAGCCTATGACGGCCCTGTGGGCAGGAAG
CACTTCAGAAAGCAGCAGGCCGCCCTGACCCTGAGACAGCAGGGCGCCGAGGAAAGACTGGCCGAGCTGG
AGGCCGCCGAGGCCCCTAAGCTGCCCCTGGATCAGTGGTTCCCCGAGGATGCCGACGCCGACCCCACCGG
CCCCAAGTCCTGGTGGGGCAGAGCCAGCGTGGACGACAAGAGGGTGTTCGTGGGCCTGTTCGTGGATAAG
ATCGTGGTGACCAAGAGCACCACCGGCAGGGGCCAGGGCACCCCCATCGAGAAGAGAGCCAGCATCACCT
GGGCCAAGCCTCCCACCGACGACGACGAGGATGACGCCCAGGACGGCACCGAGGACGTGGCCGCCCCCAA
GAAAAAGCGGAAGGTGTGAGAATTCCTGTGCCTTCTAGTTGCCAGCCATCTGTTGTTTGCCCCTCCCCCG
TGCCTTCCTTGACCCTGGAAGGTGCCACTCCCACTGTCCTTTCCTAATAAAATGAGGAAATTGCATCGCA
TTGTCTGAGTAGGTGTCATTCTATTCTGGGGGGTGGGGTGGGGCAGGACAGCAAGGGGGAGGATTGGGAA
GACAATAGCAGGCATGCTGGGGATGCGGTGGGCTCTATGGCTTCTGAGGCGGAAAGAACCAGCTGGGGCT
CTAGGGGGTATCCCCACGCGCCCTGTAGCGTGTACCGCTGGGAGTTCGTAGACGGAAACAAACGCAGAAT
CCAAGCGCGGCCGCCCAGGATACATAGATTACCACAACTCCGAGCCCTTCCACCGCTAGCGCACTCCTCA
GGTGCAGGCTGCCTATCAGAAGGTGGTGGCTGGTGTGGCCAATGCCCTGGCTCACAAATACCACTGAGAT
CTTTTTCCCTCTGCCAAAAATTATGGGGACATCATGAAGCCCCTTGAGCATCTGACTTCTGGCTAATAAA
GGAAATTTATTTTCATTGCAATAGTGTGTTGGAATTTTTTGTGTCTCTCACTCGGAAGGACATATGGGAG
GGCAAATCATTTAAAACATCAGAATGAGTATTTGGTTTAGAGTTTGGCAACATATGCCCATATGCTGGCT
GCCATGAACAAAGGTTGGCTATAAAGAGGTCATCAGTATATGAAACAGCCCCCTGCTGTCCATTCCTTAT
TCCATAGAAAAGCCTTGACTTGAGGTTAGATTTTTTTTATATTTTGTTTTGTGTTATTTTTTTCTTTAAC
ATCCCTAAAATTTTCCTTACATGTTTTACTAGCCAGATTTTTCCTCCTCTCCTGACTACTCCCAGTCATA
GCTGTCCCTCTTCTCTTATGGAGATCCCTCGACCTGCAGCCCAAGCTTGGCGTAATCATGGTCATAGCTG
TTTCCTGTGTGAAATTGTTATCCGCTCACAATTCCACACAACATACGAGCCGGAAGCATAAAGTGTAAAG
CCTGGGGTGCCTAATGAGTGAGCTAACTCACATTAATTGCGTTGCGCTCACTGCCCGCTTTCCAGTCGGG
AAACCTGTCGTGCCAGCGGATCCGCATCTCAATTAGTCAGCAACCATAGTCCCGCCCCTAACTCCGCCCA
GTTCCGCCCATTCTCCGCCCCATGGCTGACTAATTTTTTTTATTTATGCAGAGGCCGAGGCCGCCTCGGC
CTCTGAGCTATTCCAGAAGTAGTGAGGAGGCTTTTTTGGAGGCCTAGGCTTTTGCAAAAAGCTAACTTGT
TTATTGCAGCTTATAATGGTTACAAATAAAGCAATAGCATCACAAATTTCACAAATAAAGCATTTTTTTC
ACTGCATTCTAGTTGTGGTTTGTCCAAACTCATCAATGTATCTTATCATGTCTGGATCCGCTGCATTAAT
GAATCGGCCAACGCGCGGGGAGAGGCGGTTTGCGTATTGGGCGCTCTTCCGCTTCCTCGCTCACTGACTC
GCTGCGCTCGGTCGTTCGGCTGCGGCGAGCGGTATCAGCTCACTCAAAGGCGGTAATACGGTTATCCACA
GAATCAGGGGATAACGCAGGAAAGAACATGTGAGCAAAAGGCCAGCAAAAGGCCAGGAACCGTAAAAAGG
CCGCGTTGCTGGCGTTTTTCCATAGGCTCCGCCCCCCTGACGAGCATCACAAAAATCGACGCTCAAGTCA
GAGGTGGCGAAACCCGACAGGACTATAAAGATACCAGGCGTTTCCCCCTGGAAGCTCCCTCGTGCGCTCT
CCTGTTCCGACCCTGCCGCTTACCGGATACCTGTCCGCCTTTCTCCCTTCGGGAAGCGTGGCGCTTTCTC
ATAGCTCACGCTGTAGGTATCTCAGTTCGGTGTAGGTCGTTCGCTCCAAGCTGGGCTGTGTGCACGAACC
CCCCGTTCAGCCCGACCGCTGCGCCTTATCCGGTAACTATCGTCTTGAGTCCAACCCGGTAAGACACGAC
TTATCGCCACTGGCAGCAGCCACTGGTAACAGGATTAGCAGAGCGAGGTATGTAGGCGGTGCTACAGAGT
TCTTGAAGTGGTGGCCTAACTACGGCTACACTAGAAGAACAGTATTTGGTATCTGCGCTCTGCTGAAGCC
AGTTACCTTCGGAAAAAGAGTTGGTAGCTCTTGATCCGGCAAACAAACCACCGCTGGTAGCGGTGGTTTT
TTTGTTTGCAAGCAGCAGATTACGCGCAGAAAAAAAGGATCTCAAGAAGATCCTTTGATCTTTTCTACGG
GGTCTGACGCTCAGTGGAACGAAAACTCACGTTAAGGGATTTTGGTCATGAGATTATCAAAAAGGATCTT
CACCTAGATCCTTTTAAATTAAAAATGAAGTTTTAAATCAATCTAAAGTATATATGAGTAAACTTGGTCT
GACAGTTACCAATGCTTAATCAGTGAGGCACCTATCTCAGCGATCTGTCTATTTCGTTCATCCATAGTTG
CCTGACTCCCCGTCGTGTAGATAACTACGATACGGGAGGGCTTACCATCTGGCCCCAGTGCTGCAATGAT
ACCGCGAGACCCACGCTCACCGGCTCCAGATTTATCAGCAATAAACCAGCCAGCCGGAAGGGCCGAGCGC
AGAAGTGGTCCTGCAACTTTATCCGCCTCCATCCAGTCTATTAATTGTTGCCGGGAAGCTAGAGTAAGTA
GTTCGCCAGTTAATAGTTTGCGCAACGTTGTTGCCATTGCTACAGGCATCGTGGTGTCACGCTCGTCGTT
TGGTATGGCTTCATTCAGCTCCGGTTCCCAACGATCAAGGCGAGTTACATGATCCCCCATGTTGTGCAAA
AAAGCGGTTAGCTCCTTCGGTCCTCCGATCGTTGTCAGAAGTAAGTTGGCCGCAGTGTTATCACTCATGG
TTATGGCAGCACTGCATAATTCTCTTACTGTCATGCCATCCGTAAGATGCTTTTCTGTGACTGGTGAGTA
CTCAACCAAGTCATTCTGAGAATAGTGTATGCGGCGACCGAGTTGCTCTTGCCCGGCGTCAATACGGGAT
AATACCGCGCCACATAGCAGAACTTTAAAAGTGCTCATCATTGGAAAACGTTCTTCGGGGCGAAAACTCT
CAAGGATCTTACCGCTGTTGAGATCCAGTTCGATGTAACCCACTCGTGCACCCAACTGATCTTCAGCATC
TTTTACTTTCACCAGCGTTTCTGGGTGAGCAAAAACAGGAAGGCAAAATGCCGCAAAAAAGGGAATAAGG
GCGACACGGAAATGTTGAATACTCATACTCTTCCTTTTTCAATATTATTGAAGCATTTATCAGGGTTATT
GTCTCATGAGCGGATACATATTTGAATGTATTTAGAAAAATAAACAAATAGGGGTTCCGCGCACATTTCC
CCGAAAAGTGCCACCTGGGTCGACATTGATTATTGACTAGTTATTAATAGTAATCAATTACGGGGTCATT
AGTTCATAGCCCATATATGGAGTTCCGCGTTACATAACTTACGGTAAATGGCCCGCCTGGCTGACCGCCC
AACGACCCCCGCCCATTGACGTCAATAATGACGTATGTTCCCATAGTAACGCCAATAGGGACTTTCCATT
GACGTCAATGGGTGGAGTATTTACGGTAAACTGCCCACTTGGCAGTACATCAAGTGTATCATATGCCAAG
TACGCCCCCTATTGACGTCAATGACGGTAAATGGCCCGCCTGGCATTATGCCCAGTACATGACCTTATGG
GACTTTCCTACTTGGCAGTACATCTACGTATTAGTCATCGCTATTACCATGGTCGAGGTGAGCCCCACGT
TCTGCTTCACTCTCCCCATCTCCCCCCCCTCCCCACCCCCAATTTTGTATTTATTTATTTTTTAATTATT
TTGTGCAGCGATGGGGGCGGGGGGGGGG
